>Addgene plasmid #78333 | FLAG-hMYF5 (#795) | addgene full sequence | sequence record 373227 | Addgene NGS Result
CGTTACATAACTTACGGTAAATGGCCCGCCTGGCTGACCGCCCAACGACCCCCGCCCATTGACGTCAATA
ATGACGTATGTTCCCATAGTAACGCCAATAGGGACTTTCCATTGACGTCAATGGGTGGAGTATTTACGGT
AAACTGCCCACTTGGCAGTACATCAAGTGTATCATATGCCAAGTACGCCCCCTATTGACGTCAATGACGG
TAAATGGCCCGCCTGGCATTATGCCCAGTACATGACCTTATGGGACTTTCCTACTTGGCAGTACATCTAC
GTATTAGTCATCGCTATTACCATGGTGATGCGGTTTTGGCAGTACATCAATGGGCGTGGATAGCGGTTTG
ACTCACGGGGATTTCCAAGTCTCCACCCCATTGACGTCAATGGGAGTTTGTTTTGGCACCAAAATCAACG
GGACTTTCCAAAATGTCGTAACAACTCCGCCCCATTGACGCAAATGGGCGGTAGGCGTGTACGGTGGGAG
GTCTATATAAGCAGAGCTGGTTTAGTGAACCGTCAGATCCGCTAGCGATTACGCCAAGCTCGAAATTAAC
CCTCACTAAAGGGAACAAAAGCTGGAGCTCCACCGCGGTGGCGGCCGCCACCATGGATTACAAGGATGAC
GACGATAAGAGCCCGGGCGGATCCATGGACGTGATGGATGGCTGCCAGTTCTCACCTTCTGAGTACTTCT
ACGACGGCTCCTGCATACCGTCCCCCGAGGGTGAATTTGGGGACGAGTTTGTGCCGCGAGTGGCTGCCTT
CGGAGCGCACAAAGCAGAGCTGCAGGGCTCAGATGAGGACGAGCACGTGCGAGCGCCTACCGGCCACCAC
CAGGCTGGTCACTGCCTCATGTGGGCCTGCAAAGCCTGCAAGAGGAAGTCCACCACCATGGATCGGCGGA
AGGCAGCCACTATGCGCGAGCGGAGGCGCCTGAAGAAGGTCAACCAGGCTTTCGAAACCCTCAAGAGGTG
TACCACGACCAACCCCAACCAGAGGCTGCCCAAGGTGGAGATCCTCAGGAATGCCATCCGCTACATCGAG
AGCCTGCAGGAGTTGCTGAGAGAGCAGGTGGAGAACTACTATAGCCTGCCGGGACAGAGCTGCTCGGAGC
CCACCAGCCCCACCTCCAACTGCTCTGATGGCATGCCCGAATGTAACAGTCCTGTCTGGTCCAGAAAGAG
CAGTACTTTTGACAGCATCTACTGTCCTGATGTATCAAATGTATATGCCACAGATAAAAACTCCTTATCC
AGCTTGGATTGCTTATCCAACATAGTGGACCGGATCACCTCCTCAGAGCAACCTGGGTTGCCTCTCCAGG
ATCTGGCTTCTCTCTCTCCAGTTGCCAGCACCGATTCACAGCCTGCAACTCCAGGGGCTTCTAGTTCCAG
GCTTATCTATCATGTGCTATGAGAATTCGATATCAAGCTTATCGATACCGTCGACCTCGAGGGGGGGCCC
GGTACCTTAATTAATTAAGGTACCAGGTAAGTGTACCCAATTCGCCCTATAGTGAGTCGTATTACAATTC
ACTCGATCGCCCTTCCCAACAGTTGCGCAGCCTGAATGGCGAATGGAGATCCAATTTTTAAGTGTATAAT
GTGTTAAACTACTGATTCTAATTGTTTGTGTATTTTAGATTCACAGTCCCAAGGCTCATTTCAGGCCCCT
CAGTCCTCACAGTCTGTTCATGATCATAATCAGCCATACCACATTTGTAGAGGTTTTACTTGCTTTAAAA
AACCTCCCACACCTCCCCCTGAACCTGAAACATAAAATGAATGCAATTGTTGTTGTTAACTTGTTTATTG
CAGCTTATAATGGTTACAAATAAAGCAATAGCATCACAAATTTCACAAATAAAGCATTTTTTTCACTGCA
TTCTAGTTGTGGTTTGTCCAAACTCATCAATGTATCTTAACGCGTAAATTGTAAGCGTTAATATTTTGTT
AAAATTCGCGTTAAATTTTTGTTAAATCAGCTCATTTTTTAACCAATAGGCCGAAATCGGCAAAATCCCT
TATAAATCAAAAGAATAGACCGAGATAGGGT
[37 nt withheld, positions 2062-2098]
AAAGAACGTGGACTCCAACGTCAAAGG
[49 nt withheld, positions 2126-2174]
T
[91 nt withheld, positions 2176-2266]
G
[124 nt withheld, positions 2268-2391]
CAGGTGGCACTTTTCGGGGAAATGTGCGCGGAACCCCTATTTGTTTATTTTTCTAAATACATTCAAATAT
GTATCCGCTCATGAGACAATAACCCTGATAAATGCTTCAATAATATTGAAAAAGGAAGAATCCTGAGGCG
GAAAGAACCAGCTGTGGAATGTGTGTCAGTTAGGGTGTGGAAAGTCCCCAGGCTCCCCAGCAGGCAGAAG
TATGCAAAGCATGCATCTCAATTAGTCAGCAACCAGGTGTGGAAAGTCCCCAGGCTCCCCAGCAGGCAGA
AGTATGCAAAGCATGCATCTCAATTAGTCAGCAACCATAGTCCCGCCCCTAACTCCGCCCATCCCGCCCC
TAACTCCGCCCAGTTCCGCCCATTCTCCGCCCCATGGCTGACTAATTTTTTTTATTTATGCAGAGGCCGA
GGCCGCCTCGGCCTCTGAGCTATTCCAGAAGTAGTGAGGAGGCTTTTTTGGAGGCCTAGGCTTTTGCAAA
GATCGATCAAGAGACAGGATGAGGATCGTTTCGCATGATTGAACAAGATGGATTGCACGCAGGTTCTCCG
GCCGCTTGGGTGGAGAGGCTATTCGGCTATGACTGGGCACAACAGACAATCGGCTGCTCTGATGCCGCCG
TGTTCCGGCTGTCAGCGCAGGGGCGCCCGGTTCTTTTTGTCAAGACCGACCTGTCCGGTGCCCTGAATGA
ACTGCAAGACGAGGCAGCGCGGCTATCGTGGCTGGCCACGACGGGCGTTCCTTGCGCAGCTGTGCTCGAC
GTTGTCACTGAAGCGGGAAGGGACTGGCTGCTATTGGGCGAAGTGCCGGGGCAGGATCTCCTGTCATCTC
ACCTTGCTCCTGCCGAGAAAGTATCCATCATGGCTGATGCAATGCGGCGGCTGCATACGCTTGATCCGGC
TACCTGCCCATTCGACCACCAAGCGAAACATCGCATCGAGCGAGCACGTACTCGGATGGAAGCCGGTCTT
GTCGATCAGGATGATCTGGACGAAGAACATCAGGGGCTCGCGCCAGCCGAACTGTTCGCCAGGCTCAAGG
CGAGCATGCCCGACGGCGAGGATCTCGTCGTGACCCATGGCGATGCCTGCTTGCCGAATATCATGGTGGA
AAATGGCCGCTTTTCTGGATTCATCGACTGTGGCCGGCTGGGTGTGGCGGACCGCTATCAGGACATAGCG
TTGGCTACCCGTGATATTGCTGAAGAACTTGGCGGCGAATGGGCTGACCGCTTCCTCGTGCTTTACGGTA
TCGCCGCTCCCGATTCGCAGCGCATCGCCTTCTATCGCCTTCTTGACGAGTTCTTCTGAGCGGGACTCTG
GGGTTCGAAATGACCGACCAAGCGACGCCCAACCTGCCATCACGAGATTTCGATTCCACCGCCGCCTTCT
ATGAAAGGTTGGGCTTCGGAATCGTTTTCCGGGACGCCGGCTGGATGATCCTCCAGCGCGGGGATCTCAT
GCTGGAGTTCTTCGCCCACCCTAGGGGGAGGCTAACTGAAACACGGAAGGAGACAATACCGGAAGGAACC
CGCGCTATGACGGCAATAAAAAGACAGAATAAAACGCACGGTGTTGGGTCGTTTGTTCATAAACGCGGGG
TTCGGTCCCAGGGCTGGCACTCTGTCGATACCCCACCGAGACCCCATTGGGGCCAATACGCCCGCGTTTC
TTCCTTTTCCCCACCCCACCCCCCAAGTTCGGGTGAAGGCCCAGGGCTCGCAGCCAACGTCGGGGCGGCA
GGCCCTGCCATAGCCTCAGGTTACTCATATATACTTTAGATTGATTTAAAACTTCATTTTTAATTTAAAA
GGATCTAGGTGAAGATCCTTTTTGATAATCTCATGACCAAAATCCCTTAACGTGAGTTTTCGTTCCACTG
AGCGTCAGACCCCGTAGAAAAGATCAAAGGATCTTCTTGAGATCCTTTTTTTCTGCGCGTAATCTGCTGC
TTGCAAACAAAAAAACCACCGCTACCAGCGGTGGTTTGTTTGCCGGATCAAGAGCTACCAACTCTTTTTC
CGAAGGTAACTGGCTTCAGCAGAGCGCAGATACCAAATACTGTTCTTCTAGTGTAGCCGTAGTTAGGCCA
CCACTTCAAGAACTCTGTAGCACCGCCTACATACCTCGCTCTGCTAATCCTGTTACCAGTGGCTGCTGCC
AGTGGCGATAAGTCGTGTCTTACCGGGTTGGACTCAAGACGATAGTTACCGGATAAGGCGCAGCGGTCGG
GCTGAACGGGGGGTTCGTGCACACAGCCCAGCTTGGAGCGAACGACCTACACCGAACTGAGATACCTACA
GCGTGAGCTATGAGAAAGCGCCACGCTTCCCGAAGGGAGAAAGGCGGACAGGTATCCGGTAAGCGGCAGG
GTCGGAACAGGAGAGCGCACGAGGGAGCTTCCAGGGGGAAACGCCTGGTATCTTTATAGTCCTGTCGGGT
TTCGCCACCTCTGACTTGAGCGTCGATTTTTGTGATGCTCGTCAGGGGGGCGGAGCCTATGGAAAAACGC
CAGCAACGCGGCCTTTTTACGGTTCCTGGCCTTTTGCTGGCCTTTTGCTCACATGTTCTTTCCTGCGTTA
TCCCCTGATTCTGTGGATAACCGTATTACCGCCATGCATTAGTTATTAATAGTAATCAATTACGGGGTCA
TTAGTTCATAGCCCATATATGGAGTTCCG
Features (pLannotate 1.2.2; 21 found; start..end, strand, type, name):
      1..304     +  enhancer       CMV enhancer: human cytomegalovirus immediate early enhancer
    305..508     +  promoter       CMV promoter: human cytomegalovirus (CMV) immediate early promoter
    554..572     +  promoter       T3 promoter: promoter for bacteriophage T3 RNA polymerase
    585..608     +  misc_feature   MCS (fragment): pBluescript multiple cloning site
    616..640     +  CDS            3xFLAG (fragment): three tandem FLAG® epitope tags
    655..1419    +  CDS            MYF5: MYF5_HUMAN - Also known as BHLHC2. Experimental evidence at protein level: Swiss-Prot protein existence level 1. Transcriptional activator that promotes transcription of muscle-specific target genes and plays a role in muscle differentiation (PubMed:29887215). Together with MYOG and MYOD1, co-occupies muscle- specific gene promoter core region during myogenesis. Induces fibroblasts to differentiate into myoblasts. Probable sequence specific DNA-binding protein. From Homo sapiens (Human).
   1423..1476    +  misc_feature   MCS (fragment): pBluescript multiple cloning site
   1516..1534    -  promoter       T7 promoter: promoter for bacteriophage T7 RNA polymerase
   1544..1583    +  CDS            lacZα (fragment): LacZα fragment of β-galactosidase; lacZ fragment
   1593..1648    +  intron         small t intron (fragment): SV40 (simian virus 40) small t antigen intron
   1648..1785    +  CDS            large T antigen (fragment): large T antigen from SV40 (simian virus 40)
   1808..1929    +  polyA_signal   SV40 poly(A) signal: SV40 polyadenylation signal
   1963..2391    -  rep_origin     f1 ori (sequence partly withheld): f1 bacteriophage origin of replication; arrow indicates direction of (+) strand synthesis
   2418..2520    +  promoter       AmpR promoter: bla
   2524..2881    +  promoter       SV40 promoter: SV40 enhancer and early promoter
   2916..3710    +  CDS            NeoR/KanR: aminoglycoside phosphotransferase from Tn5; aph(3')-II (or nptII); confers resistance to neomycin, kanamycin, and G418 (Geneticin®)
   3731..3883    +  CDS            ble (fragment): BLE_KLEPN - Experimental evidence at protein level: Swiss-Prot protein existence level 1. Binding protein with a strong affinity to the bleomycin family of antibiotics. Binds to CL990; an antimitotic-antibiotic compound. From Klebsiella pneumoniae.
   3942..3989    +  polyA_signal   HSV TK poly(A) signal: herpes simplex virus thymidine kinase polyadenylation signal (Cole and Stacy, 1985)
   4080..4096    -  polyA_signal   bGH poly(A) signal (fragment): bovine growth hormone polyadenylation signal
   4318..4906    +  rep_origin     ori: high-copy-number ColE1/pMB1/pBR322/pUC origin of replication
   5021..5080    +  enhancer       CMV enhancer (fragment): human cytomegalovirus immediate early enhancer
