[The description below was written by a language model from this plasmid's Addgene catalogue record and pLannotate feature annotations shown in this document.]
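Description:
FLAG-hMYF5 is a mammalian expression plasmid built on the Stratagene pCMV-Tag2b backbone for overexpressing human MYF5 (Myogenic Factor 5) with an N-terminal FLAG epitope. The 765 bp MYF5 open reading frame was inserted between the BamHI and EcoRI sites of the multiple cloning site, both of which are retained, so it lies in frame downstream of the backbone-encoded FLAG tag. The annotation software labels this short element as a fragment of 3xFLAG, which fits the single FLAG tag named in the catalogue entry. Transcription is driven by the human cytomegalovirus immediate early enhancer and promoter and terminated by an SV40 polyadenylation signal. The SV40 small t intron and large T antigen fragments listed just upstream of that signal are flanking SV40 sequence rather than functional coding regions. T3 and T7 phage promoters flank the cloning site and serve as sequencing primer sites.

The plasmid replicates in E. coli at high copy from a ColE1/pUC-type origin, and an f1 origin is also present for single-stranded DNA production. One NeoR/KanR gene (Tn5 aminoglycoside phosphotransferase) provides selection in both hosts. A bacterial bla promoter drives it for kanamycin resistance in E. coli, and the SV40 enhancer/early promoter drives it for G418 selection of mammalian cells, with an HSV TK polyadenylation signal downstream. The sequenced record (5,080 nt) agrees closely with the stated total size of about 5.1 kb.

MYF5 is a basic helix-loop-helix transcriptional activator of muscle-specific genes that can induce fibroblasts to differentiate into myoblasts. The record gives the purpose only as overexpression of FLAG-tagged MYF5. The FLAG epitope would allow the protein to be detected or immunoprecipitated with anti-FLAG antibodies.
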