Addgene plasmid #78333: FLAG-hMYF5 (#795)
Purpose: Overexpression of human MYF5 ORF with a N-terminal FLAG tag
Depositing lab: Matthew Alexander & Louis Kunkel. Depositing organization: Boston Children's Hospital.
Backbone
  Vector backbone: pCMV-Tag2b
  Backbone manufacturer: Stratagene
  Backbone size w/o insert (bp): 4300
  Total vector size (bp): 5065
  Vector type: Mammalian Expression
  Selectable markers: Neomycin (select with G418)
Growth in bacteria
  Bacterial resistance: Kanamycin, 50 μg/mL
  Growth temperature: 37°C
  Growth strain: DH5alpha
  Copy number: High Copy
Gene/Insert
  Gene/Insert name: MYF5 (alt name: Myogenic Factor 5)
  Species: H. sapiens (human)
  Insert size (bp): 765
  GenBank ID: NM_005593.2
  Entrez Gene: MYF5 (a.k.a. EORVA, bHLHc2)
  Promoter: CMV
  Tag / fusion protein: FLAG (N terminal on backbone)
  Cloning method: Restriction Enzyme; 5′ cloning site BamH1 (not destroyed); 3′ cloning site EcoR1 (not destroyed)
  Sequencing primers: 5′ T3 promoter; 3′ T7 promoter
Terms and licenses: Academic/Nonprofit Terms; Industry Terms: Not Available to Industry
Depositor comments: Please contact Dr. Alexander if you have any questions.
How to cite: FLAG-hMYF5 (#795) was a gift from Matthew Alexander & Louis Kunkel (Addgene plasmid # 78333 ; http://n2t.net/addgene:78333 ; RRID:Addgene_78333)
