>Addgene plasmid #78333 | FLAG-hMYF5 (#795) | addgene partial sequence | sequence record 152218 | CMV-F 5'-CGCAAATGGGCGGTAGGCGTG-3'
ACCGTCAGATCCGCTAGCGATTACGCCAAGCTCGAAATTAACCCTCACTAAAGGGAACAAAAGCTGGAGC
TCCACCGCGGTGGCGGCCGCCACCATGGATTACAAGGATGACGACGATAAGAGCCCGGGCGGATCCATGG
ACGTGATGGATGGCTGCCAGTTCTCACCTTCTGAGTACTTCTACGACGGCTCCTGCATACCGTCCCCCGA
GGGTGAATTTGGGGACGAGTTTGTGCCGCGAGTGGCTGCCTTCGGAGCGCACAAAGCAGAGCTGCAGGGC
TCAGATGAGGACGAGCACGTGCGAGCGCCTACCGGCCACCACCAGGCTGGTCACTGCCTCATGTGGGCCT
GCAAAGCCTGCAAGAGGAAGTCCACCACCATGGATCGGCGGAAGGCAGCCACTATGCGCGAGCGGAGGCG
CCTGAAGAAGGTCAACCAGGCTTTCGAAACCCTCAAGAGGTGTACCACGACCAACCCCAACCAGAGGCTG
CCCAAGGTGGAGATCCTCAGGAATGCCATCCGCTACATCGAGAGCCTGCAGGAGTTGCTGAGAGAGCAGG
TGGAGAACTACTATAGCCTGCCGGGACAGAGCTGCTCGGAGCCCACCAGCCCCACCTCCAACTGCTCTGA
TGGCATGCCCGAATGTAACAGTCCTGTCTGGTCCAGAAAGAGCAGTACTTTTGACAGCATCTACTGTCCT
GATGTATCAAATGTATATGCCACAGATAAAAACTCCTTATCCAGCTTGGATTGCTTATCCAACATAGTGG
ACCGGATCACCTCCTCAGAGCAACCTGGGTTGCCTCTCCAGGATCTGGCTTCTCTCTCTCCAGTTGCCAG
CACCGATTCACAGCCTGCAACTCCAGG
