>Addgene plasmid #78333 | FLAG-hMYF5 (#795) | addgene partial sequence | sequence record 152220 | T7 5'-TAATACGACTCACTATAGGG-3'
AGGTACCGGGCCCCCCCTCGAGGTCGACGGTATCGATAAGCTTGATATCGAATTCTCATAGCACATGATA
GATAAGCCTGGAACTAGAAGCCCCTGGAGTTGCAGGCTGTGAATCGGTGCTGGCAACTGGAGAGAGAGAA
GCCAGATCCTGGAGAGGCAACCCAGGTTGCTCTGAGGAGGTGATCCGGTCCACTATGTTGGATAAGCAAT
CCAAGCTGGATAAGGAGTTTTTATCTGTGGCATATACATTTGATACATCAGGACAGTAGATGCTGTCAAA
AGTACTGCTCTTTCTGGACCAGACAGGACTGTTACATTCGGGCATGCCATCAGAGCAGTTGGAGGTGGGG
CTGGTGGGCTCCGAGCAGCTCTGTCCCGGCAGGCTATAGTAGTTCTCCACCTGCTCTCTCAGCAACTCCT
GCAGGCTCTCGATGTAGCGGATGGCATTCCTGAGGATCTCCACCTTGGGCAGCCTCTGGTTGGGGTTGGT
CGTGGTACACCTCTTGAGGGTTTCGAAAGCCTGGTTGACCTTCTTCAGGCGCCTCCGCTCGCGCATAGTG
GCTGCCTTCCGCCGATCCATGGTGGTGGACTTCCTCTTGCAGGCTTTGCAGGCCCACATGAGGCAGTGAC
CAGCCTGGTGGTGGCCGGTAGGCGCTCGCACGTGCTCGTCCTCATCTGAGCCCTGCAGCTCTGCTTTGTG
CGCTCCGAAGGCAGCCACTCGCGGCACAAACTCGTCCCCAAATTCACCCTCGGGGGACGGTATGCAGGAG
CCGTCGTAGAAGTACTCAGAAGGTGAGAACTGGCAGCCATCCATCACGTCCATGGATCCGCCCGGGCTCT
TATCGTCGTCATCCTTGTAATCCATGGTGGCGGCCGCCA
